>Addgene plasmid #224282 | pcDNA3.1(+) EGFP-Rac1(G12C, K96H, P29S) | addgene full sequence | sequence record 445659 | Addgene NGS Result
GACGGATCGGGAGATCTCCCGATCCCCTATGGTGCACTCTCAGTACAATCTGCTCTGATGCCGCATAGTT
AAGCCAGTATCTGCTCCCTGCTTGTGTGTTGGAGGTCGCTGAGTAGTGCGCGAGCAAAATTTAAGCTACA
ACAAGGCAAGGCTTGACCGACAATTGCATGAAGAATCTGCTTAGGGTTAGGCGTTTTGCGCTGCTTCGCG
ATGTACGGGCCAGATATACGCGTTGACATTGATTATTGACTAGTTATTAATAGTAATCAATTACGGGGTC
ATTAGTTCATAGCCCATATATGGAGTTCCGCGTTACATAACTTACGGTAAATGGCCCGCCTGGCTGACCG
CCCAACGACCCCCGCCCATTGACGTCAATAATGACGTATGTTCCCATAGTAACGCCAATAGGGACTTTCC
ATTGACGTCAATGGGTGGAGTATTTACGGTAAACTGCCCACTTGGCAGTACATCAAGTGTATCATATGCC
AAGTACGCCCCCTATTGACGTCAATGACGGTAAATGGCCCGCCTGGCATTATGCCCAGTACATGACCTTA
TGGGACTTTCCTACTTGGCAGTACATCTACGTATTAGTCATCGCTATTACCATGGTGATGCGGTTTTGGC
AGTACATCAATGGGCGTGGATAGCGGTTTGACTCACGGGGATTTCCAAGTCTCCACCCCATTGACGTCAA
TGGGAGTTTGTTTTGGCACCAAAATCAACGGGACTTTCCAAAATGTCGTAACAACTCCGCCCCATTGACG
CAAATGGGCGGTAGGCGTGTACGGTGGGAGGTCTATATAAGCAGAGCTCTCTGGCTAACTAGAGAACCCA
CTGCTTACTGGCTTATCGAAATTAATACGACTCACTATAGGGAGACCCAAGCTGGCTAGCGTTTAAACTT
AAGCTTGCCACCATGAGCAAGGGCGAGGAGCTGTTCACCGGGGTGGTGCCCATCCTGGTCGAGCTGGACG
GCGACGTAAACGGCCACAAGTTCAGCGTGTCCGGCGAGGGCGAGGGCGATGCCACCTACGGCAAGCTGAC
CCTGAAGTTCATCTGCACCACCGGCAAGCTGCCCGTGCCCTGGCCCACCCTCGTGACCACCCTGACCTAC
GGCGTGCAGTGCTTCAGCCGCTACCCCGACCACATGAAGCAGCACGACTTCTTCAAGTCCGCCATGCCCG
AAGGCTACGTCCAGGAGCGCACCATCTTCTTCAAGGACGACGGCAACTACAAGACCCGCGCCGAGGTGAA
GTTCGAGGGCGACACCCTGGTGAACCGCATCGAGCTGAAGGGCATCGACTTCAAGGAGGACGGCAACATC
CTGGGGCACAAGCTGGAGTACAACTACAACAGCCACAACGTCTATATCATGGCCGACAAGCAGAAGAACG
GCATCAAGGTGAACTTCAAGATCCGCCACAACATCGAGGACGGCAGCGTGCAGCTCGCCGACCACTACCA
GCAGAACACCCCCATCGGCGACGGCCCCGTGCTGCTGCCCGACAACCACTACCTGAGCACCCAGTCCGCC
CTGAGCAAAGACCCCAACGAGAAGCGCGATCACATGGTCCTGCTGGAGTTCGTGACCGCCGCCGGGATCA
CTCACGGCATGGACGAGCTGTACAAGTCCGGACTCAGATCCACCATGCAGGCCATCAAGTGTGTGGTGGT
GGGAGACTGTGCTGTAGGTAAAACTTGCCTACTGATCAGTTACACAACCAATGCATTTTCTGGAGAATAT
ATCCCTACTGTCTTTGACAATTATTCTGCCAATGTTATGGTAGATGGAAAACCGGTGAATCTGGGCTTAT
GGGATACAGCTGGACAAGAAGATTATGACAGATTACGCCCCCTATCCTATCCGCAAACAGATGTGTTCTT
AATTTGCTTTTCCCTTGTGAGTCCTGCATCATTTGAAAATGTCCGTGCACACTGGTATCCTGAGGTGCGG
CACCACTGTCCCAACACTCCCATCATCCTAGTGGGAACTAAACTTGATCTTAGGGATGATAAAGACACGA
TCGAGAAACTGAAGGAGAAGAAGCTGACTCCCATCACCTATCCGCAGGGTCTAGCCATGGCTAAGGAGAT
TGGTGCTGTAAAATACCTGGAGTGCTCGGCGCTCACACAGCGAGGCCTCAAGACAGTGTTTGACGAAGCG
ATCCGAGCAGTCCTCTGCCCGCCTCCCGTGAAGAAGAGGAAGAGAAAATGCCTGCTGTTGTAAACCCGCT
GATCAGCCTCGACTGTGCCTTCTAGTTGCCAGCCATCTGTTGTTTGCCCCTCCCCCGTGCCTTCCTTGAC
CCTGGAAGGTGCCACTCCCACTGTCCTTTCCTAATAAAATGAGGAAATTGCATCGCATTGTCTGAGTAGG
TGTCATTCTATTCTGGGGGGTGGGGTGGGGCAGGACAGCAAGGGGGAGGATTGGGAAGACAATAGCAGGC
ATGCTGGGGATGCGGTGGGCTCTATGGCTTCTGAGGCGGAAAGAACCAGCTGGGGCTCTAGGGGGTATCC
CC
[124 nt withheld, positions 2523-2646]
C
[91 nt withheld, positions 2648-2738]
A
[49 nt withheld, positions 2740-2788]
CCTTTGACGTTGGAGTCCACGTTCTTT
[37 nt withheld, positions 2816-2852]
ACCCTATCTCGGTCTATTCTTTTGATTTATAAGGGATTTTGCCGATTTCGGCCTATTGGTTAAAAAATGA
GCTGATTTAACAAAAATTTAACGCGAATTAATTCTGTGGAATGTGTGTCAGTTAGGGTGTGGAAAGTCCC
CAGGCTCCCCAGCAGGCAGAAGTATGCAAAGCATGCATCTCAATTAGTCAGCAACCAGGTGTGGAAAGTC
CCCAGGCTCCCCAGCAGGCAGAAGTATGCAAAGCATGCATCTCAATTAGTCAGCAACCATAGTCCCGCCC
CTAACTCCGCCCATCCCGCCCCTAACTCCGCCCAGTTCCGCCCATTCTCCGCCCCATGGCTGACTAATTT
TTTTTATTTATGCAGAGGCCGAGGCCGCCTCTGCCTCTGAGCTATTCCAGAAGTAGTGAGGAGGCTTTTT
TGGAGGCCTAGGCTTTTGCAAAAAGCTCCCGGGAGCTTGTATATCCATTTTCGGATCTGATCAAGAGACA
GGATGAGGATCGTTTCGCATGATTGAACAAGATGGATTGCACGCAGGTTCTCCGGCCGCTTGGGTGGAGA
GGCTATTCGGCTATGACTGGGCACAACAGACAATCGGCTGCTCTGATGCCGCCGTGTTCCGGCTGTCAGC
GCAGGGGCGCCCGGTTCTTTTTGTCAAGACCGACCTGTCCGGTGCCCTGAATGAACTGCAGGACGAGGCA
GCGCGGCTATCGTGGCTGGCCACGACGGGCGTTCCTTGCGCAGCTGTGCTCGACGTTGTCACTGAAGCGG
GAAGGGACTGGCTGCTATTGGGCGAAGTGCCGGGGCAGGATCTCCTGTCATCTCACCTTGCTCCTGCCGA
GAAAGTATCCATCATGGCTGATGCAATGCGGCGGCTGCATACGCTTGATCCGGCTACCTGCCCATTCGAC
CACCAAGCGAAACATCGCATCGAGCGAGCACGTACTCGGATGGAAGCCGGTCTTGTCGATCAGGATGATC
TGGACGAAGAGCATCAGGGGCTCGCGCCAGCCGAACTGTTCGCCAGGCTCAAGGCGCGCATGCCCGACGG
CGAGGATCTCGTCGTGACCCATGGCGATGCCTGCTTGCCGAATATCATGGTGGAAAATGGCCGCTTTTCT
GGATTCATCGACTGTGGCCGGCTGGGTGTGGCGGACCGCTATCAGGACATAGCGTTGGCTACCCGTGATA
TTGCTGAAGAGCTTGGCGGCGAATGGGCTGACCGCTTCCTCGTGCTTTACGGTATCGCCGCTCCCGATTC
GCAGCGCATCGCCTTCTATCGCCTTCTTGACGAGTTCTTCTGAGCGGGACTCTGGGGTTCGAAATGACCG
ACCAAGCGACGCCCAACCTGCCATCACGAGATTTCGATTCCACCGCCGCCTTCTATGAAAGGTTGGGCTT
CGGAATCGTTTTCCGGGACGCCGGCTGGATGATCCTCCAGCGCGGGGATCTCATGCTGGAGTTCTTCGCC
CACCCCAACTTGTTTATTGCAGCTTATAATGGTTACAAATAAAGCAATAGCATCACAAATTTCACAAATA
AAGCATTTTTTTCACTGCATTCTAGTTGTGGTTTGTCCAAACTCATCAATGTATCTTATCATGTCTGTAT
ACCGTCGACCTCTAGCTAGAGCTTGGCGTAATCATGGTCATAGCTGTTTCCTGTGTGAAATTGTTATCCG
CTCACAATTCCACACAACATACGAGCCGGAAGCATAAAGTGTAAAGCCTGGGGTGCCTAATGAGTGAGCT
AACTCACATTAATTGCGTTGCGCTCACTGCCCGCTTTCCAGTCGGGAAACCTGTCGTGCCAGCTGCATTA
ATGAATCGGCCAACGCGCGGGGAGAGGCGGTTTGCGTATTGGGCGCTCTTCCGCTTCCTCGCTCACTGAC
TCGCTGCGCTCGGTCGTTCGGCTGCGGCGAGCGGTATCAGCTCACTCAAAGGCGGTAATACGGTTATCCA
CAGAATCAGGGGATAACGCAGGAAAGAACATGTGAGCAAAAGGCCAGCAAAAGGCCAGGAACCGTAAAAA
GGCCGCGTTGCTGGCGTTTTTCCATAGGCTCCGCCCCCCTGACGAGCATCACAAAAATCGACGCTCAAGT
CAGAGGTGGCGAAACCCGACAGGACTATAAAGATACCAGGCGTTTCCCCCTGGAAGCTCCCTCGTGCGCT
CTCCTGTTCCGACCCTGCCGCTTACCGGATACCTGTCCGCCTTTCTCCCTTCGGGAAGCGTGGCGCTTTC
TCATAGCTCACGCTGTAGGTATCTCAGTTCGGTGTAGGTCGTTCGCTCCAAGCTGGGCTGTGTGCACGAA
CCCCCCGTTCAGCCCGACCGCTGCGCCTTATCCGGTAACTATCGTCTTGAGTCCAACCCGGTAAGACACG
ACTTATCGCCACTGGCAGCAGCCACTGGTAACAGGATTAGCAGAGCGAGGTATGTAGGCGGTGCTACAGA
GTTCTTGAAGTGGTGGCCTAACTACGGCTACACTAGAAGAACAGTATTTGGTATCTGCGCTCTGCTGAAG
CCAGTTACCTTCGGAAAAAGAGTTGGTAGCTCTTGATCCGGCAAACAAACCACCGCTGGTAGCGGTGGTT
TTTTTGTTTGCAAGCAGCAGATTACGCGCAGAAAAAAAGGATCTCAAGAAGATCCTTTGATCTTTTCTAC
GGGGTCTGACGCTCAGTGGAACGAAAACTCACGTTAAGGGATTTTGGTCATGAGATTATCAAAAAGGATC
TTCACCTAGATCCTTTTAAATTAAAAATGAAGTTTTAAATCAATCTAAAGTATATATGAGTAAACTTGGT
CTGACAGTTACCAATGCTTAATCAGTGAGGCACCTATCTCAGCGATCTGTCTATTTCGTTCATCCATAGT
TGCCTGACTCCCCGTCGTGTAGATAACTACGATACGGGAGGGCTTACCATCTGGCCCCAGTGCTGCAATG
ATACCGCGAGACCCACGCTCACCGGCTCCAGATTTATCAGCAATAAACCAGCCAGCCGGAAGGGCCGAGC
GCAGAAGTGGTCCTGCAACTTTATCCGCCTCCATCCAGTCTATTAATTGTTGCCGGGAAGCTAGAGTAAG
TAGTTCGCCAGTTAATAGTTTGCGCAACGTTGTTGCCATTGCTACAGGCATCGTGGTGTCACGCTCGTCG
TTTGGTATGGCTTCATTCAGCTCCGGTTCCCAACGATCAAGGCGAGTTACATGATCCCCCATGTTGTGCA
AAAAAGCGGTTAGCTCCTTCGGTCCTCCGATCGTTGTCAGAAGTAAGTTGGCCGCAGTGTTATCACTCAT
GGTTATGGCAGCACTGCATAATTCTCTTACTGTCATGCCATCCGTAAGATGCTTTTCTGTGACTGGTGAG
TACTCAACCAAGTCATTCTGAGAATAGTGTATGCGGCGACCGAGTTGCTCTTGCCCGGCGTCAATACGGG
ATAATACCGCGCCACATAGCAGAACTTTAAAAGTGCTCATCATTGGAAAACGTTCTTCGGGGCGAAAACT
CTCAAGGATCTTACCGCTGTTGAGATCCAGTTCGATGTAACCCACTCGTGCACCCAACTGATCTTCAGCA
TCTTTTACTTTCACCAGCGTTTCTGGGTGAGCAAAAACAGGAAGGCAAAATGCCGCAAAAAAGGGAATAA
GGGCGACACGGAAATGTTGAATACTCATACTCTTCCTTTTTCAATATTATTGAAGCATTTATCAGGGTTA
TTGTCTCATGAGCGGATACATATTTGAATGTATTTAGAAAAATAAACAAATAGGGGTTCCGCGCACATTT
CCCCGAAAAGTGCCACCTGACGTC
Features (pLannotate 1.2.2; 21 found; start..end, strand, type, name):
     28..80      -  misc_feature   bom (fragment): basis of mobility region from pBR322
    235..614     +  enhancer       CMV enhancer: human cytomegalovirus immediate early enhancer
    615..818     +  promoter       CMV promoter: human cytomegalovirus (CMV) immediate early promoter
    814..847     +  LTR            5' LTR (truncated) (fragment): truncated 5' long terminal repeat (LTR) from HIV-1
    863..881     +  promoter       T7 promoter: promoter for bacteriophage T7 RNA polymerase
    923..1636    +  CDS            GFP (S65T): GFP (S65T) is a basic (constitutively fluorescent) green fluorescent protein published in 1995, derived from Aequorea victoria.
   1655..2233    +  CDS            Rac1: human Rac family small GTPase 1
   2253..2477    +  polyA_signal   bGH poly(A) signal: bovine growth hormone polyadenylation signal
   2481..2502    +  promoter       SV40 promoter (fragment): SV40 enhancer and early promoter
   2523..2951    +  rep_origin     f1 ori (sequence partly withheld): f1 bacteriophage origin of replication; arrow indicates direction of (+) strand synthesis
   2965..3294    +  promoter       SV40 promoter: SV40 enhancer and early promoter
   3361..4152    +  CDS            neo: KKA2_KLEPN - Also known as kan, nptII. Experimental evidence at protein level: Swiss-Prot protein existence level 1. Resistance to kanamycin, neomycin, paromomycin, ribostamycin, butirosin and gentamicin B. From Klebsiella pneumoniae.
   4176..4334    +  CDS            ble (fragment): BLE_KLEPN - Experimental evidence at protein level: Swiss-Prot protein existence level 1. Binding protein with a strong affinity to the bleomycin family of antibiotics. Binds to CL990; an antimitotic-antibiotic compound. From Klebsiella pneumoniae.
   4329..4450    +  polyA_signal   SV40 poly(A) signal: SV40 polyadenylation signal
   4523..4539    -  protein_bind   lac operator: The lac repressor binds to the lac operator to inhibit transcription in E. coli. This inhibition can be relieved by adding lactose or isopropyl-β-D-thiogalactopyranoside (IPTG). lac repressor encoded by lacI
   4547..4577    -  promoter       lac promoter: promoter for the E. coli lac operon
   4592..4613    -  protein_bind   CAP binding site: CAP binding activates transcription in the presence of cAMP. E. coli catabolite activator protein
   4626..4718    -  CDS            lacI (fragment): lac repressor; lacI; The lac repressor binds to the lac operator to inhibit transcription in E. coli. This inhibition can be relieved by adding lactose or isopropyl-β-D-thiogalactopyranoside (IPTG).
   4901..5489    -  rep_origin     ori: high-copy-number ColE1/pMB1/pBR322/pUC origin of replication
   5660..6520    -  CDS            AmpR: β-lactamase; bla; confers resistance to ampicillin, carbenicillin, and related antibiotics
   6521..6625    -  promoter       AmpR promoter: bla
