[The description below was written by a language model from this plasmid's Addgene catalogue record and pLannotate feature annotations shown in this document.]
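Description:
pcDNA3.1(+) EGFP-Rac1(G12C, K96H, P29S) is a 6.7 kb mammalian expression plasmid built on the pcDNA3.1(+) backbone for transfection and expression of a triple-mutant human Rac1 small GTPase fused to a green fluorescent protein. It is propagated in E. coli through a high-copy ColE1/pUC-type origin and selected with ampicillin via the β-lactamase gene and its native promoter. An f1 origin is also present, allowing single-stranded DNA production. For selection in mammalian cells, the backbone carries a neomycin phosphotransferase gene driven by the SV40 enhancer/early promoter and terminated by the SV40 polyadenylation signal. This cassette can be used to select stable transfectants with G418. Several short annotated fragments (bom, HIV-1 LTR, ble, lacI, lac promoter/operator) appear to be backbone remnants or partial sequence matches rather than functional parts.

The expression cassette uses the human CMV immediate-early enhancer and promoter, followed by a T7 promoter that permits in vitro transcription. Downstream lies a GFP coding sequence, annotated as GFP (S65T) and named EGFP in the plasmid title. A short gap separates it from the Rac1 open reading frame, so the fluorescent protein sits at the N-terminus of the GTPase, and the bovine growth hormone polyadenylation signal ends the transcript. The insert was made by gene synthesis and carries the substitutions G12C, K96H and P29S. The record does not explain the role of each mutation. The associated publication concerns targeting Ras-, Rho- and Rab-family GTPases through a conserved cryptic pocket, so this construct probably serves as an engineered Rac1 variant for cell-based studies of that kind. The fluorescent tag allows expression and localisation to be followed.
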