Addgene plasmid #224282: pcDNA3.1(+) EGFP-Rac1(G12C, K96H, P29S)
Purpose: Cell transfection and expression of Rac1 (G12C, K96H, P29S)
Depositing lab: Kevan Shokat. Depositing organization: University of California, San Francisco (UCSF). Publication: Targeting Ras-, Rho-, and Rab-family GTPases via a conserved cryptic pocket. Morstein J, Bowcut V, Fernando M, Yang Y, Zhu L, Jenkins ML, Evans JT, Guiley KZ, Peacock DM, Krahnke S, Lin Z, Taran KA, Huang BJ, Stephen AG, Burke JE, Lightstone FC, Shokat KM. Cell. 2024 Sep 6:S0092-8674(24)00908-5. doi: 10.1016/j.cell.2024.08.017. PubMed 39255801.
Backbone
  Vector backbone: pcDNA3.1(+)
  Vector type: Mammalian Expression
Growth in bacteria
  Bacterial resistance: Ampicillin, 100 μg/mL
  Growth temperature: 37°C
  Growth strain: DH5alpha
  Copy number: Unknown
Gene/Insert
  Gene/Insert name: Rac1
  Species: H. sapiens (human)
  Mutation: G12C, K96H, P29S
  Entrez Gene: RAC1 (a.k.a. MIG5, MRD48, Rac-1, TC-25, p21-Rac1)
  Cloning method: Gene Synthesis
Terms and licenses: Academic/Nonprofit Terms; Industry Terms: Not Available to Industry
How to cite: pcDNA3.1(+) EGFP-Rac1(G12C, K96H, P29S) was a gift from Kevan Shokat (Addgene plasmid # 224282 ; http://n2t.net/addgene:224282 ; RRID:Addgene_224282)
